>Addgene plasmid #159855 | pCFJ2240 - [1-2] ENTR - Fluor - ce-tagRFP-T (1 intron, syntrons(3), no_atg, no_stop) | addgene full sequence | sequence record 326622 | Addgene NGS Result
CTTTCCTGCGTTATCCCCTGATTCTGTGGATAACCGTATTACCGCCTTTGAGTGAGCTGATACCGCTCGC
CGCAGCCGAACGACCGAGCGCAGCGAGTCAGTGAGCGAGGAAGCGGAAGAGCGCCCAATACGCAAACCGC
CTCTCCCCGCGCGTTGGCCGATTCATTAATGCAGCTGGCACGACAGGTTTCCCGACTGGAAAGCGGGCAG
TGAGCGCAACGCAATTAATACGCGTACCGCTAGCCAGGAAGAGTTTGTAGAAACGCAAAAAGGCCATCCG
TCAGGATGGCCTTCTGCTTAGTTTGATGCCTGGCAGTTTATGGCGGGCGTCCTGCCCGCCACCCTCCGGG
CCGTTGCTTCACAACGTTCAAATCCGCTCCCGGCGGATTTGTCCTACTCAGGAGAGCGTTCACCGACAAA
CAACAGATAAAACGAAAGGCCCAGTCTTCCGACTGAGCCTTTCGTTTTATTTGATGCCTGGCAGTTCCCT
ACTCTCGCGTTAACGCTAGCATGGATGTTTTCCCAGTCACGACGTTGTAAAACGACGGCCAGTCTTAAGC
TCGGGCCCCAAATAATGATTTTATTTTGACTGATAGTGACCTGTTCGTTGCAACAAATTGATGAGCAATG
CTTTTTTATAATGCCAACTTTGTACAAAAAAGCAGGCTCGGCCGGCAGTACTAGCGGTGGCAGTGGAGGT
ACCGGCGGAAGCAGTTCCAAGGTAACACTTAGTTTTTGTTGCTCTGTTTAAAAATTAATTTTAAGGGAGA
GGAGCTCATCAAGGAGAACATGCACATGAAGCTCTACATGGAGGGAACCGTCAACAACCACCACTTCAAG
TGCACCTCCGAGGGAGAGGGAAAGCCATACGAGGGAACCCAAACCATGCGTATCAAGGTCGTCGAGGGAG
GACCACTCCCATTCGCCTTCGACATCCTCGCCACCTCCTTCATGTACGGATCGCGTACCTTCATCAACCA
CACCCAAGGTAAGTTTTCTTGAGACCTTTACTAACTAACTAGGTCTCATAGATTTTCAGGAATCCCAGAC
TTCTTCAAGCAATCCTTCCCAGAGGGATTCACCTGGGAGCGTGTCACCACCTACGAGGACGGAGGAGTCC
TCACCGCCACCCAAGACACCTCCCTCCAAGACGGATGCCTCATCTACAACGTCAAGGTAAGTTATGTAGA
GACCTTTACTAACTAACTAGGTCTCAAACATTTTCAGATCCGTGGAGTCAACTTCCCATCCAACGGACCA
GTCATGCAAAAGAAGACCCTCGGATGGGAGGCCAACACCGAGATGCTCTACCCAGCCGACGGAGGACTGG
AGGGACGTACCGACATGGCCCTCAAGCTCGTCGGAGGAGGACACCTCATCTGCAACTTCAAGACCACCTA
CCGTTCCAAGAAGCCAGCCAAGGTAAGTTCTTTAGAGACCTTTACTAACTAACTAGGTCTCAGTAATTTT
CAGAACCTCAAGATGCCAGGAGTCTACTACGTCGACCACCGTCTGGAGCGTATCAAGGAGGCCGACAAGG
AGACGTACGTCGAGCAACACGAGGTCGCCGTCGCCCGTTACTGCGACCTCCCATCCAAGCTCGGACACAA
GCTCAACGGAATGGACGAGCTCTACAAGGGTGGCACAGGAGGAACGGGCGGTAGTGGAGGCACTGGTGCC
GGCAACCCAGCTTTCTTGTACAAAGTTGGCATTATAAGAAAGCATTGCTTATCAATTTGTTGCAACGAAC
AGGTCACTATCAGTCAAAATAAAATCATTATTTGCCATCCAGCTGATATCCCCTATAGTGAGTCGTATTA
CATGGTCATAGCTGTTTCCTGGCAGCTCTGGCCCGTGTCTCAAAATCTCTGATGTTACATTGCACAAGAT
AAAAATATATCATCATGAACAATAAAACTGTCTGCTTACATAAACAGTAATACAAGGGGTGTTATGAGCC
ATATTCAACGGGAAACGTCGAGGCCGCGATTAAATTCCAACATGGATGCTGATTTATATGGGTATAAATG
GGCTCGCGATAATGTCGGGCAATCAGGTGCGACAATCTATCGCTTGTATGGGAAGCCCGATGCGCCAGAG
TTGTTTCTGAAACATGGCAAAGGTAGCGTTGCCAATGATGTTACAGATGAGATGGTCAGACTAAACTGGC
TGACGGAATTTATGCCTCTTCCGACCATCAAGCATTTTATCCGTACTCCTGATGATGCATGGTTACTCAC
CACTGCGATCCCCGGAAAAACAGCATTCCAGGTATTAGAAGAATATCCTGATTCAGGTGAAAATATTGTT
GATGCGCTGGCAGTGTTCCTGCGCCGGTTGCATTCGATTCCTGTTTGTAATTGTCCTTTTAACAGCGATC
GCGTATTTCGCCTCGCTCAGGCGCAATCACGAATGAATAACGGTTTGGTTGATGCGAGTGATTTTGATGA
CGAGCGTAATGGCTGGCCTGTTGAACAAGTCTGGAAAGAAATGCATAAACTTTTGCCATTCTCACCGGAT
TCAGTCGTCACTCATGGTGATTTCTCACTTGATAACCTTATTTTTGACGAGGGGAAATTAATAGGTTGTA
TTGATGTTGGACGAGTCGGAATCGCAGACCGATACCAGGATCTTGCCATCCTATGGAACTGCCTCGGTGA
GTTTTCTCCTTCATTACAGAAACGGCTTTTTCAAAAATATGGTATTGATAATCCTGATATGAATAAATTG
CAGTTTCATTTGATGCTCGATGAGTTTTTCTAATCAGAATTGGTTAATTGGTTGTAACACTGGCAGAGCA
TTACGCTGACTTGACGGGACGGCGCAAGCTCATGACCAAAATCCCTTAACGTGAGTTACGCGTCGTTCCA
CTGAGCGTCAGACCCCGTAGAAAAGATCAAAGGATCTTCTTGAGATCCTTTTTTTCTGCGCGTAATCTGC
TGCTTGCAAACAAAAAAACCACCGCTACCAGCGGTGGTTTGTTTGCCGGATCAAGAGCTACCAACTCTTT
TTCCGAAGGTAACTGGCTTCAGCAGAGCGCAGATACCAAATACTGTTCTTCTAGTGTAGCCGTAGTTAGG
CCACCACTTCAAGAACTCTGTAGCACCGCCTACATACCTCGCTCTGCTAATCCTGTTACCAGTGGCTGCT
GCCAGTGGCGATAAGTCGTGTCTTACCGGGTTGGACTCAAGACGATAGTTACCGGATAAGGCGCAGCGGT
CGGGCTGAACGGGGGGTTCGTGCACACAGCCCAGCTTGGAGCGAACGACCTACACCGAACTGAGATACCT
ACAGCGTGAGCTATGAGAAAGCGCCACGCTTCCCGAAGGGAGAAAGGCGGACAGGTATCCGGTAAGCGGC
AGGGTCGGAACAGGAGAGCGCACGAGGGAGCTTCCAGGGGGAAACGCCTGGTATCTTTATAGTCCTGTCG
GGTTTCGCCACCTCTGACTTGAGCGTCGATTTTTGTGATGCTCGTCAGGGGGGCGGAGCCTATGGAAAAA
CGCCAGCAACGCGGCCTTTTTACGGTTCCTGGCCTTTTGCTGGCCTTTTGCTCACATGTT
Features (pLannotate 1.2.2; 10 found; start..end, strand, type, name):
    121..213     +  CDS            lacI (fragment): lac repressor; lacI; The lac repressor binds to the lac operator to inhibit transcription in E. coli. This inhibition can be relieved by adding lactose or isopropyl-β-D-thiogalactopyranoside (IPTG).
    268..295     -  terminator     rrnB T2 terminator: transcription terminator T2 from the E. coli rrnB gene
    427..470     +  terminator     rrnB T1 terminator: Escherichia coli rrnB; transcription terminator T1 from the E. coli rrnB gene
    517..553     -  CDS            lacZα (fragment): LacZα fragment of β-galactosidase; lacZ fragment
    569..668     +  protein_bind   attL1: mutant version of attL; recombination site for the Gateway® LR reaction LR Clonase™
    763..1638    +  CDS            TagRFP-T: TagRFP-T is a basic (constitutively fluorescent) red fluorescent protein published in 2008, derived from Entacmaea quadricolor. It has low acid sensitivity.
   1685..1784    -  protein_bind   attL2: mutant version of attL; recombination site for the Gateway® LR reaction LR Clonase™
   1802..1820    -  promoter       T7 promoter: promoter for bacteriophage T7 RNA polymerase
   1954..2763    +  CDS            KanR: aminoglycoside phosphotransferase; aph(3')-Ia; confers resistance to kanamycin in bacteria or G418 (Geneticin®) in eukaryotes
   2910..3498    +  rep_origin     ori: high-copy-number ColE1/pMB1/pBR322/pUC origin of replication
