[The description below was written by a language model from this plasmid's Addgene catalogue record and pLannotate feature annotations shown in this document.]
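Description:
pCFJ2240 is a Gateway entry clone built in the pDONR221 backbone that supplies a C. elegans-adapted red fluorescent protein as a modular part for assembling worm expression constructs. It is a small plasmid of about 3.6 kb, propagated in E. coli at high copy from a ColE1/pUC-type origin and selected with kanamycin through an aminoglycoside phosphotransferase gene. The rrnB T1 and T2 terminators upstream of the cloning site are standard pDONR features that insulate the insert from read-through transcription. A T7 promoter lies just outside the attL2 site, and the short lacI and lacZα fragments annotated in the table appear to be backbone remnants with no functional role.

The payload is a TagRFP-T coding region flanked by attL1 and attL2, which makes this the middle "[1-2]" slot module in a three-fragment Gateway LR reaction. In that reaction it would be combined with a separate promoter entry clone and a 3' UTR or C-terminal entry clone in a destination vector. The plasmid carries no eukaryotic promoter or terminator of its own, so it is a building block rather than a stand-alone expression vector. According to its name, the fluorophore is a C. elegans version ("ce-") containing one intron and three "syntrons", presumably synthetic introns, although the record does not define the term. It lacks both a start codon and a stop codon, which suggests use as an in-frame fusion partner with translation start and stop supplied by neighbouring sequences. The introns likely explain why the annotated TagRFP-T span is longer than the coding sequence alone. The associated publication concerns design rules that reduce germline silencing of transgenes carried on simple extrachromosomal arrays in C. elegans.
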