Addgene plasmid #159855: pCFJ2240 - [1-2] ENTR - Fluor - ce-tagRFP-T (1 intron, syntrons(3), no_atg, no_stop)
Purpose: Three-fragment Gateway compatible flourophore for expression in C. elegans
Depositing lab: Christian Froekjaer-Jensen. Depositing organization: King Abdullah University of Science and Technology (KAUST). Publication: Engineering rules that minimize germline silencing of transgenes in simple extrachromosomal arrays in C. elegans. Aljohani MD, El Mouridi S, Priyadarshini M, Vargas-Velazquez AM, Frokjaer-Jensen C. Nat Commun. 2020 Dec 9;11(1):6300. doi: 10.1038/s41467-020-19898-0. PubMed 33298957.
Backbone
  Vector backbone: pDONR221
  Vector type: Worm Expression
Growth in bacteria
  Bacterial resistance: Kanamycin, 50 μg/mL
  Growth temperature: 37°C
  Growth strain: DH5alpha
  Copy number: High Copy
Gene/Insert
  Gene/Insert name: [1-2] ENTR - Fluor - ce-tagRFP-T (1 intron, syntrons(3), no_atg, no_stop)
  Species: C. elegans (nematode)
  Mutation: Not applicable
  Cloning method: Gateway Cloning
Terms and licenses: Academic/Nonprofit Terms; Industry Terms: Not Available to Industry
Depositor comments: See www.wormbuilder.org for more information.
How to cite: pCFJ2240 - [1-2] ENTR - Fluor - ce-tagRFP-T (1 intron, syntrons(3), no_atg, no_stop) was a gift from Christian Froekjaer-Jensen (Addgene plasmid # 159855 ; http://n2t.net/addgene:159855 ; RRID:Addgene_159855)
